Addgene plasmid #153630: pGBW-m4133796
Purpose: Mammalian expression plasmid for SARS-CoV-2 nsp7
Depositing lab: Ginkgo Bioworks & Benjie Chen. Depositing organization: Ginkgo Bioworks.
Backbone
  Vector backbone: pTwist_CMV_6
  Backbone size w/o insert (bp): 4180
  Vector type: Mammalian Expression
Growth in bacteria
  Bacterial resistance: Ampicillin, 100 μg/mL
  Growth temperature: 37°C
  Growth strain: DH5alpha
  Copy number: High Copy
Gene/Insert
  Gene/Insert name: SARS-CoV-2 nsp7
  Species: Severe acute respiratory syndrome coronavirus 2
  Insert size (bp): 242
  Mutation: wt
  Entrez Gene: ORF1ab (a.k.a. GU280_gp01)
  Promoter: CMV
  Tag / fusion protein: Cleavable TEV;6xHis-003 (C terminal on backbone)
  Cloning method: Unknown
Resource information
  A portion of this plasmid was derived from a plasmid made by: GinkgoBioworks
Depositor comments: NCBI reference sequence: 43740578
How to cite: pGBW-m4133796 was a gift from Ginkgo Bioworks & Benjie Chen (Addgene plasmid # 153630 ; http://n2t.net/addgene:153630 ; RRID:Addgene_153630)
