[The description below was written by a language model from this plasmid's Addgene catalogue record and pLannotate feature annotations shown in this document.]
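Description:
pGBW-m4133796 is a mammalian expression plasmid built on the pTwist_CMV_6 backbone for producing the SARS-CoV-2 non-structural protein 7 (nsp7), a small product of the viral ORF1ab polyprotein. The insert is listed as wild type and about 242 bp, in a sequenced construct of roughly 4.5 kb. In bacteria the plasmid is maintained through a high-copy ColE1/pUC-type origin and selected with ampicillin via the AmpR β-lactamase gene. A short additional β-lactamase fragment is also annotated, apparently a backbone remnant.

Expression is driven by the human cytomegalovirus immediate early enhancer and promoter. The automated annotation detects the enhancer plus a short CMV promoter fragment and a match to the truncated CMVd2 promoter, whereas the catalogue simply gives the promoter as CMV. The nsp7 coding region itself is not called in the feature table, but it presumably lies between the promoter and the 6xHis tag, spanning the numbering origin of the circular map. According to the record, the backbone supplies a C-terminal TEV-cleavable 6xHis tag, which allows affinity purification or detection followed by protease removal of the tag. Only the His tag, not the TEV site, is annotated. An SV40 polyadenylation signal lies downstream of the tag, although it and an adjacent small large T antigen fragment are annotated on the opposite strand. The expression unit is bracketed by elements that isolate it from the rest of the plasmid: 5' and 3' β-globin insulators, T7 and rrnG transcription terminators, and a synthetic poly(A) signal upstream of the enhancer that limits read-through. No mammalian selection marker is annotated, which points to transient transfection for expressing and purifying nsp7 or for studying it in mammalian cells.
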