Features (pLannotate 1.2.2; 16 found; start..end, strand, type, name):
    133..150     +  CDS            6xHis: 6xHis affinity tag
    203..324     -  polyA_signal   SV40 poly(A) signal: SV40 polyadenylation signal
    347..416     -  CDS            large T antigen (fragment): large T antigen from SV40 (simian virus 40)
    439..485     +  terminator     T7 terminator: transcription terminator for bacteriophage T7 RNA polymerase
    515..651     +  terminator     rrnG terminator: transcription terminator from the E. coli ribosomal RNA rrnG operon (Albrechtsen et al., 1991)
    696..767     +  misc_feature   3' β-globin insulator: insulator downstream of the human β-globin locus (Farrell et al., 2002)
    993..1581    -  rep_origin     ori: high-copy-number ColE1/pMB1/pBR322/pUC origin of replication
   1753..1817    -  CDS            bla(M) (fragment): β-lactamase lacking the signal sequence; bla(M); allows cytosolic expression of β-lactamase
   2327..3187    +  CDS            AmpR: β-lactamase; bla; confers resistance to ampicillin, carbenicillin, and related antibiotics
   3200..3336    +  terminator     rrnG terminator: transcription terminator from the E. coli ribosomal RNA rrnG operon (Albrechtsen et al., 1991)
   3488..3559    +  misc_feature   5' β-globin insulator: insulator upstream of the human β-globin locus (Farrell et al., 2002)
   3564..3610    -  terminator     T7 terminator: transcription terminator for bacteriophage T7 RNA polymerase
   3628..3676    -  polyA_signal   poly(A) signal: synthetic polyadenylation signal
   3757..4060    +  enhancer       CMV enhancer: human cytomegalovirus immediate early enhancer
   4133..4150    -  promoter       CMV promoter (fragment): human cytomegalovirus (CMV) immediate early promoter
   4213..4264    +  promoter       CMVd2 promoter: truncated human cytomegalovirus (CMV) immediate early promoter that yields moderately reduced expression relative to the full-length promoter
>Addgene plasmid #153630 | pGBW-m4133796 | addgene full sequence | sequence record 300595 | Ginkgo NGS Result
ACTGAAGCCTTTGAAAAAATGGTTTCACTACTTTCTGTTTTGCTTTCCATGCAGGGTGCTGTAGACATAA
ACAAGCTTTGTGAAGAAATGCTGGACAACAGGGCAACCTTAGAAAACCTTTACTTTCAGTCGCACCATCA
CCATCACCATTAAGCTAGCTTGACTGACTGAGATACAGCGTACCTTCAGCTCACAGACATGATAAGATAC
ATTGATGAGTTTGGACAAACCACAACTAGAATGCAGTGAAAAAAATGCTTTATTTGTGAAATTTGTGATG
CTATTGCTTTATTTGTAACCATTATAAGCTGCAATAAACAAGTTAACAACAACAATTGCATTCATTTTAT
GTTTCAGGTTCAGGGGGAGGTGTGGGAGGTTTTTTAAAGCAAGTAAAACCTCTACAAATGTGGTATTGGC
CCATCTCTATCGGTATCGTAGCATAACCCCTTGGGGCCTCTAAACGGGTCTTGAGGGGTTTTTTGTGCCC
CTCGGGCCGGATTGCTATCTACCGGCATTGGCGCAGAAAAAAATGCCTGATGCGACGCTGCGCGTCTTAT
ACTCCCACATATGCCAGATTCAGCAACGGATACGGCTTCCCCAACTTGCCCACTTCCATACGTGTCCTCC
TTACCAGAAATTTATCCTTAAGGTCGTCAGCTATCCTGCAGGCGATCTCTCGATTTCGATCAAGACATTC
CTTTAATGGTCTTTTCTGGACACCACTAGGGGTCAGAAGTAGTTCATCAAACTTTCTTCCCTCCCTAATC
TCATTGGTTACCTTGGGCTATCGAAACTTAATTAACCAGTCAAGTCAGCTACTTGGCGAGATCGACTTGT
CTGGGTTTCGACTACGCTCAGAATTGCGTCAGTCAAGTTCGATCTGGTCCTTGCTATTGCACCCGTTCTC
CGATTACGAGTTTCATTTAAATCATGTGAGCAAAAGGCCAGCAAAAGGCCAGGAACCGTAAAAAGGCCGC
GTTGCTGGCGTTTTTCCATAGGCTCCGCCCCCCTGACGAGCATCACAAAAATCGACGCTCAAGTCAGAGG
TGGCGAAACCCGACAGGACTATAAAGATACCAGGCGTTTCCCCCTGGAAGCTCCCTCGTGCGCTCTCCTG
TTCCGACCCTGCCGCTTACCGGATACCTGTCCGCCTTTCTCCCTTCGGGAAGCGTGGCGCTTTCTCATAG
CTCACGCTGTAGGTATCTCAGTTCGGTGTAGGTCGTTCGCTCCAAGCTGGGCTGTGTGCACGAACCCCCC
GTTCAGCCCGACCGCTGCGCCTTATCCGGTAACTATCGTCTTGAGTCCAACCCGGTAAGACACGACTTAT
CGCCACTGGCAGCAGCCACTGGTAACAGGATTAGCAGAGCGAGGTATGTAGGCGGTGCTACAGAGTTCTT
GAAGTGGTGGCCTAACTACGGCTACACTAGAAGAACAGTATTTGGTATCTGCGCTCTGCTGAAGCCAGTT
ACCTTCGGAAAAAGAGTTGGTAGCTCTTGATCCGGCAAACAAACCACCGCTGGTAGCGGTGGTTTTTTTG
TTTGCAAGCAGCAGATTACGCGCAGAAAAAAAGGATCTCAAGAAGATCCTTTGATCTTTTCTACGGGGTC
TGACGCTCAGTGGAACGAAAACTCACGTTAAGGGATTTTGGTCATGAGATTATCAAAAAGGATCTTCACC
TAGATCCTTTTAAATTAAAAATGAAGTTTTAAATCAATCTAAAGTATATATGAGTAAACTTGGTCTGACA
GTTACCAATGCTTAATCAGTGAGGCACCTATCTCAGCGATCTGTCTATTTCGTTCATCCATAGTTGCATT
TAAATTTCCGAACTCTCCAAGGCCCTCGTCGGAAAATCTTCAAACCTTTCGTCCGATCCATCTTGCAGGC
TACCTCTCGAACGAACTATCGCAAGTCTCTTGGCCGGCCTTGCGCCTTGGCTATTGCTTGGCAGCGCCTA
TCGCCAGGTATTACTCCAATCCCGAATATCCGAGATCGGGATCACCCGAGAGAAGTTCAACCTACATCCT
CAATCCCGATCTATCCGAGATCCGAGGAATATCGAAATCGGGGCGCGCCTGGTGTACCGAGAACGATCCT
CTCAGTGCGAGTCTCGACGATCCATATCGTTGCTTGGCAGTCAGCCAGTCGGAATCCAGCTTGGGACCCA
GGAAGTCCAATCGTCAGATATTGTACTCAAGCCTGGTCACGGCAGCGTACCGATCTGTTTAAACCTAGAT
ATTGATAGTCTGATCGGTCAACGTATAATCGAGTCCTAGCTTTTGCAAACATCTATCAAGAGACAGGATC
AGCAGGAGGCTTTCGCATGAGTATTCAACATTTCCGTGTCGCCCTTATTCCCTTTTTTGCGGCATTTTGC
CTTCCTGTTTTTGCTCACCCAGAAACGCTGGTGAAAGTAAAAGATGCTGAAGATCAGTTGGGTGCGCGAG
TGGGTTACATCGAACTGGATCTCAACAGCGGTAAGATCCTTGAGAGTTTTCGCCCCGAAGAACGCTTTCC
AATGATGAGCACTTTTAAAGTTCTGCTATGTGGCGCGGTATTATCCCGTATTGACGCCGGGCAAGAGCAA
CTCGGTCGCCGCATACACTATTCTCAGAATGACTTGGTTGAGTATTCACCAGTCACAGAAAAGCATCTTA
CGGATGGCATGACAGTAAGAGAATTATGCAGTGCTGCCATAACCATGAGTGATAACACTGCGGCCAACTT
ACTTCTGACAACGATTGGAGGACCGAAGGAGCTAACCGCTTTTTTGCACAACATGGGGGATCATGTAACT
CGCCTTGATCGTTGGGAACCGGAGCTGAATGAAGCCATACCAAACGACGAGCGTGACACCACGATGCCTG
TAGCAATGGCAACAACCTTGCGTAAACTATTAACTGGCGAACTACTTACTCTAGCTTCCCGGCAACAGTT
GATAGACTGGATGGAGGCGGATAAAGTTGCAGGACCACTTCTGCGCTCGGCCCTTCCGGCTGGCTGGTTT
ATTGCTGATAAATCTGGAGCCGGTGAGCGTGGGTCTCGCGGTATCATTGCAGCACTGGGGCCAGATGGTA
AGCCCTCCCGTATCGTAGTTATCTACACGACGGGGAGTCAGGCAACTATGGATGAACGAAATAGACAGAT
CGCTGAGATAGGTGCCTCACTGATTAAGCATTGGTAACCGATTCTAGGTGCATTGGCGCAGAAAAAAATG
CCTGATGCGACGCTGCGCGTCTTATACTCCCACATATGCCAGATTCAGCAACGGATACGGCTTCCCCAAC
TTGCCCACTTCCATACGTGTCCTCCTTACCAGAAATTTATCCTTAAGATCCCGAATCGTTTAAACTCGAC
TCTGGCTCTATCGAATCTCCGTCGTTTCGAGCTTACGCGAACAGCCGTGGCGCTCATTTGCTCGTCGGGC
ATCGAATCTCGTCAGCTATCGTCAGCTTACCTTTTTGGCAGCGATCGCGGCTCCCGACATCTTGGACCAT
TAGCTCCACAGGTATCTTCTTCCCTCTAGTGGTCATAACAGCAGCTTCAGCTACCTCTCAATTCAAAAAA
CCCCTCAAGACCCGTTTAGAGGCCCCAAGGGGTTATGCTATCAATCGTTGCGTTACACACACAAAAAACC
AACACACATCCATCTTCGATGGATAGCGATTTTATTATCTAACTGCTGATCGAGTGTAGCCAGATCTAGT
AATCAATTACGGGGTCATTAGTTCATAGCCCATATATGGAGTTCCGCGTTACATAACTTACGGTAAATGG
CCCGCCTGGCTGACCGCCCAACGACCCCCGCCCATTGACGTCAATAATGACGTATGTTCCCATAGTAACG
CCAATAGGGACTTTCCATTGACGTCAATGGGTGGAGTATTTACGGTAAACTGCCCACTTGGCAGTACATC
AAGTGTATCATATGCCAAGTACGCCCCCTATTGACGTCAATGACGGTAAATGGCCCGCCTGGCATTATGC
CCAGTACATGACCTTATGGGACTTTCCTACTTGGCAGTACATCTACGTATTAGTCATCGCTATTACCATG
CTGATGCGGTTTTGGCAGTACATCAATGGGCGTGGATAGCGGTTTGACTCACGGGGATTTCCAAGTCTCC
ACCCCATTGACGTCAATGGGAGTTTGTTTTGGCACCAAAATCAACGGGACTTTCCAAAATGTCGTAACAA
CTCCGCCCCATTGACGCAAATGGGCGGTAGGCGTGTACGGTGGGAGGTCTATATAAGCAGAGCTGGTTTA
GTGAACCGTCAGATCAGATCTTTGTCGATCCTACCATCCACTCGACACACCCGCCAGCGGCCGCCACCAT
GAAAATGTCAGATGTAAAGTGCACATCAGTAGTCTTACTCTCAGTTTTGCAACAACTCAGAGTAGAATCA
TCATCTAAATTGTGGGCTCAATGTGTCCAGTTACACAATGACATTCTCTTAGCTAAAGATACT
